>Addgene plasmid #181807 | PE-maturase-RT | addgene full sequence | sequence record 357446 | Addgene NGS Result
ACTGATCTTCAGCATCTTTTACTTTCACCAGCGTTTCTGGGTGAGCAAAAACAGGAAGGCAAAATGCCGC
AAAAAAGGGAATAAGGGCGACACGGAAATGTTGAATACTCATACTCTTCCTTTTTCAATATTATTGAAGC
ATTTATCAGGGTTATTGTCTCATGAGCGGATACATATTTGAATGTATTTAGAAAAATAAACAAATAGGGG
TTCCGCGCACATTTCCCCGAAAAGTGCCACCTGACGTCGACGGATCGGGAGATCGATCTCCCGATCCCCT
AGGGTCTACTCTCAGTACAATCTGCTCTGATGCCGCATAGTTAAGCCAGTATCTGCTCCCTGCTTGTGTG
TTGGAGGTCGCTGAGTAGTGCGCGAGCAAAATTTAAGCTACAACAAGGCAAGGCTTGACCGACAATTGCA
TGAAGAATCTGCTTAGGGTTAGGCGTTTTGCGCTGCTTCGCGATGTACGGGCCAGATATACGCGTTGACA
TTGATTATTGACTAGTTATTAATAGTAATCAATTACGGGGTCATTAGTTCATAGCCCATATATGGAGTTC
CGCGTTACATAACTTACGGTAAATGGCCCGCCTGGCTGACCGCCCAACGACCCCCGCCCATTGACGTCAA
TAATGACGTATGTTCCCATAGTAACGCCAATAGGGACTTTCCATTGACGTCAATGGGTGGAGTATTTACG
GTAAACTGCCCACTTGGCAGTACATCAAGTGTATCATATGCCAAGTACGCCCCCTATTGACGTCAATGAC
GGTAAATGGCCCGCCTGGCATTATGCCCAGTACATGACCTTATGGGACTTTCCTACTTGGCAGTACATCT
ACGTATTAGTCATCGCTATTACCATGGTGATGCGGTTTTGGCAGTACATCAATGGGCGTGGATAGCGGTT
TGACTCACGGGGATTTCCAAGTCTCCACCCCATTGACGTCAATGGGAGTTTGTTTTGGCACCAAAATCAA
CGGGACTTTCCAAAATGTCGTAACAACTCCGCCCCATTGACGCAAATGGGCGGTAGGCGTGTACGGTGGG
AGGTCTATATAAGCAGAGCTGGTTTAGTGAACCGTCAGATCCGCTAGAGATCCGCGGCCGCTAATACGAC
TCACTATAGGGAGAGCCGCCACCATGAAACGGACAGCCGACGGAAGCGAGTTCGAGTCACCAAAGAAGAA
GCGGAAAGTCGACAAGAAGTACAGCATCGGCCTGGACATCGGCACCAACTCTGTGGGCTGGGCCGTGATC
ACCGACGAGTACAAGGTGCCCAGCAAGAAATTCAAGGTGCTGGGCAACACCGACCGGCACAGCATCAAGA
AGAACCTGATCGGAGCCCTGCTGTTCGACAGCGGCGAAACAGCCGAGGCCACCCGGCTGAAGAGAACCGC
CAGAAGAAGATACACCAGACGGAAGAACCGGATCTGCTATCTGCAAGAGATCTTCAGCAACGAGATGGCC
AAGGTGGACGACAGCTTCTTCCACAGACTGGAAGAGTCCTTCCTGGTGGAAGAGGATAAGAAGCACGAGC
GGCACCCCATCTTCGGCAACATCGTGGACGAGGTGGCCTACCACGAGAAGTACCCCACCATCTACCACCT
GAGAAAGAAACTGGTGGACAGCACCGACAAGGCCGACCTGCGGCTGATCTATCTGGCCCTGGCCCACATG
ATCAAGTTCCGGGGCCACTTCCTGATCGAGGGCGACCTGAACCCCGACAACAGCGACGTGGACAAGCTGT
TCATCCAGCTGGTGCAGACCTACAACCAGCTGTTCGAGGAAAACCCCATCAACGCCAGCGGCGTGGACGC
CAAGGCCATCCTGTCTGCCAGACTGAGCAAGAGCAGACGGCTGGAAAATCTGATCGCCCAGCTGCCCGGC
GAGAAGAAGAATGGCCTGTTCGGAAACCTGATTGCCCTGAGCCTGGGCCTGACCCCCAACTTCAAGAGCA
ACTTCGACCTGGCCGAGGATGCCAAACTGCAGCTGAGCAAGGACACCTACGACGACGACCTGGACAACCT
GCTGGCCCAGATCGGCGACCAGTACGCCGACCTGTTTCTGGCCGCCAAGAACCTGTCCGACGCCATCCTG
CTGAGCGACATCCTGAGAGTGAACACCGAGATCACCAAGGCCCCCCTGAGCGCCTCTATGATCAAGAGAT
ACGACGAGCACCACCAGGACCTGACCCTGCTGAAAGCTCTCGTGCGGCAGCAGCTGCCTGAGAAGTACAA
AGAGATTTTCTTCGACCAGAGCAAGAACGGCTACGCCGGCTACATTGACGGCGGAGCCAGCCAGGAAGAG
TTCTACAAGTTCATCAAGCCCATCCTGGAAAAGATGGACGGCACCGAGGAACTGCTCGTGAAGCTGAACA
GAGAGGACCTGCTGCGGAAGCAGCGGACCTTCGACAACGGCAGCATCCCCCACCAGATCCACCTGGGAGA
GCTGCACGCCATTCTGCGGCGGCAGGAAGATTTTTACCCATTCCTGAAGGACAACCGGGAAAAGATCGAG
AAGATCCTGACCTTCCGCATCCCCTACTACGTGGGCCCTCTGGCCAGGGGAAACAGCAGATTCGCCTGGA
TGACCAGAAAGAGCGAGGAAACCATCACCCCCTGGAACTTCGAGGAAGTGGTGGACAAGGGCGCTTCCGC
CCAGAGCTTCATCGAGCGGATGACCAACTTCGATAAGAACCTGCCCAACGAGAAGGTGCTGCCCAAGCAC
AGCCTGCTGTACGAGTACTTCACCGTGTATAACGAGCTGACCAAAGTGAAATACGTGACCGAGGGAATGA
GAAAGCCCGCCTTCCTGAGCGGCGAGCAGAAAAAGGCCATCGTGGACCTGCTGTTCAAGACCAACCGGAA
AGTGACCGTGAAGCAGCTGAAAGAGGACTACTTCAAGAAAATCGAGTGCTTCGACTCCGTGGAAATCTCC
GGCGTGGAAGATCGGTTCAACGCCTCCCTGGGCACATACCACGATCTGCTGAAAATTATCAAGGACAAGG
ACTTCCTGGACAATGAGGAAAACGAGGACATTCTGGAAGATATCGTGCTGACCCTGACACTGTTTGAGGA
CAGAGAGATGATCGAGGAACGGCTGAAAACCTATGCCCACCTGTTCGACGACAAAGTGATGAAGCAGCTG
AAGCGGCGGAGATACACCGGCTGGGGCAGGCTGAGCCGGAAGCTGATCAACGGCATCCGGGACAAGCAGT
CCGGCAAGACAATCCTGGATTTCCTGAAGTCCGACGGCTTCGCCAACAGAAACTTCATGCAGCTGATCCA
CGACGACAGCCTGACCTTTAAAGAGGACATCCAGAAAGCCCAGGTGTCCGGCCAGGGCGATAGCCTGCAC
GAGCACATTGCCAATCTGGCCGGCAGCCCCGCCATTAAGAAGGGCATCCTGCAGACAGTGAAGGTGGTGG
ACGAGCTCGTGAAAGTGATGGGCCGGCACAAGCCCGAGAACATCGTGATCGAAATGGCCAGAGAGAACCA
GACCACCCAGAAGGGACAGAAGAACAGCCGCGAGAGAATGAAGCGGATCGAAGAGGGCATCAAAGAGCTG
GGCAGCCAGATCCTGAAAGAACACCCCGTGGAAAACACCCAGCTGCAGAACGAGAAGCTGTACCTGTACT
ACCTGCAGAATGGGCGGGATATGTACGTGGACCAGGAACTGGACATCAACCGGCTGTCCGACTACGATGT
GGACGCTATCGTGCCTCAGAGCTTTCTGAAGGACGACTCCATCGACAACAAGGTGCTGACCAGAAGCGAC
AAGAACCGGGGCAAGAGCGACAACGTGCCCTCCGAAGAGGTCGTGAAGAAGATGAAGAACTACTGGCGGC
AGCTGCTGAACGCCAAGCTGATTACCCAGAGAAAGTTCGACAATCTGACCAAGGCCGAGAGAGGCGGCCT
GAGCGAACTGGATAAGGCCGGCTTCATCAAGAGACAGCTGGTGGAAACCCGGCAGATCACAAAGCACGTG
GCACAGATCCTGGACTCCCGGATGAACACTAAGTACGACGAGAATGACAAGCTGATCCGGGAAGTGAAAG
TGATCACCCTGAAGTCCAAGCTGGTGTCCGATTTCCGGAAGGATTTCCAGTTTTACAAAGTGCGCGAGAT
CAACAACTACCACCACGCCCACGACGCCTACCTGAACGCCGTCGTGGGAACCGCCCTGATCAAAAAGTAC
CCTAAGCTGGAAAGCGAGTTCGTGTACGGCGACTACAAGGTGTACGACGTGCGGAAGATGATCGCCAAGA
GCGAGCAGGAAATCGGCAAGGCTACCGCCAAGTACTTCTTCTACAGCAACATCATGAACTTTTTCAAGAC
CGAGATTACCCTGGCCAACGGCGAGATCCGGAAGCGGCCTCTGATCGAGACAAACGGCGAAACCGGGGAG
ATCGTGTGGGATAAGGGCCGGGATTTTGCCACCGTGCGGAAAGTGCTGAGCATGCCCCAAGTGAATATCG
TGAAAAAGACCGAGGTGCAGACAGGCGGCTTCAGCAAAGAGTCTATCCTGCCCAAGAGGAACAGCGATAA
GCTGATCGCCAGAAAGAAGGACTGGGACCCTAAGAAGTACGGCGGCTTCGACAGCCCCACCGTGGCCTAT
TCTGTGCTGGTGGTGGCCAAAGTGGAAAAGGGCAAGTCCAAGAAACTGAAGAGTGTGAAAGAGCTGCTGG
GGATCACCATCATGGAAAGAAGCAGCTTCGAGAAGAATCCCATCGACTTTCTGGAAGCCAAGGGCTACAA
AGAAGTGAAAAAGGACCTGATCATCAAGCTGCCTAAGTACTCCCTGTTCGAGCTGGAAAACGGCCGGAAG
AGAATGCTGGCCTCTGCCGGCGAACTGCAGAAGGGAAACGAACTGGCCCTGCCCTCCAAATATGTGAACT
TCCTGTACCTGGCCAGCCACTATGAGAAGCTGAAGGGCTCCCCCGAGGATAATGAGCAGAAACAGCTGTT
TGTGGAACAGCACAAGCACTACCTGGACGAGATCATCGAGCAGATCAGCGAGTTCTCCAAGAGAGTGATC
CTGGCCGACGCTAATCTGGACAAAGTGCTGTCCGCCTACAACAAGCACCGGGATAAGCCCATCAGAGAGC
AGGCCGAGAATATCATCCACCTGTTTACCCTGACCAATCTGGGAGCCCCTGCCGCCTTCAAGTACTTTGA
CACCACCATCGACCGGAAGAGGTACACCAGCACCAAAGAGGTGCTGGACGCCACCCTGATCCACCAGAGC
ATCACCGGCCTGTACGAGACACGGATCGACCTGTCTCAGCTGGGAGGTGACTCTGGAGGATCTAGCGGAG
GATCCTCTGGCAGCGAGACACCAGGAACAAGCGAGTCAGCAACACCAGAGAGCAGTGGCGGCAGCAGCGG
CGGCAGCAGCGATACCAGCAATCTGATGGAACAAATTCTGAGCAGCGATAATCTGAATCGTGCATATCTG
CAGGTTGTGCGTAATAAAGGTGCCGAAGGTGTTGATGGTATGAAATATACCGAACTGAAAGAACACCTGG
CCAAAAATGGTGAAACCATTAAAGGTCAGCTGCGTACCGCCGCCTACAAACCGCAGCCTGCACGTCGTGT
TGAAATTCCGAAACCGGATGGTGGTGTTCGTAATCTGGGTGTTCCGACCGTTACCGATCGTTTTATTCAG
CAGGCAATTGCACAGGTTCTGACCCCGATTTATGAAGAACAGTTTCATGATCACAGCTATGGCTTTCGTC
CGAATCGTTGTGCACAGCAGGCCATTCTGACCGCACTGAATATTATGAATGATGGCAATGATTGGATCGT
GGATATCGACCTGGAAAAATTCTTTGATACCGTGAACCACGATAAACTGATGACCCTGATTGGTCGTACA
ATCGCCGATGGTGATGTGATTAGCATCGTGCGTAAATATCTGGTTAGCGGCATTATGATCGATGATGAAT
ATGAGGATAGCATTGTTGGTACACCGCAGGGTGGTAATCTGAGTCCGCTGCTGGCCAATATTATGCTGAA
TGAACTGGACAAAGAGATGGAAGCCGCCGGTCTGAATTTTGTTCGTTATGCCGATGATTGCATTATTATG
GTTGGTAGCGAAATGAGCGCAAATCGTGTTATGCGTAATATTAGCCGCTTCATCGAAGAAAAACTGGGCC
TGAAAGTTAACATGACCAAAAGCAAAGTTGATCGTCCGAGTGGTCTGAAATACCTGGGTTTTGGTTTCTA
TTTTGATCCGCGTGCACACCAGTTTAAAGCAAAACCGCATGCAAAAAGCGTGGCCAAATTCAAAAAACGC
ATGAAAGAACTGACCTGTCGTAGCTGGGGTGTTAGCAATAGCTATAAAGTGGAAAAACTGAACCAGCTGA
TTCGCGGTTGGATCAACTATTTCAAAATTGGCAGCATGAAAACCCTGTGCAAAGAACTGGATAGCCGTAT
TCGTTATCGTCTGCGTATGTGTATTTGGAAACAGTGGAAAACACCGCAGAATCAAGAAAAAAATCTGGTG
AAACTGGGCATTGATCGTAATACCGCACGTCGCGTTGCATATACCGGTAAACGTATTGCATATGTGTGCA
ATAAAGGCGCAGTTAATGTTGCCATTAGCAATAAACGTCTGGCAAGCTTTGGTCTGATTAGTATGCTGGA
TTACTACATCGAAAAATGCGTGACCTGCAGCGAATTCGAGCCCAAGAAGAAGAGGAAAGTCTAACCGGTC
ATCATCACCATCACCATTGAGTTTAAACCCGCTGATCAGCCTCGACTGTGCCTTCTAGTTGCCAGCCATC
TGTTGTTTGCCCCTCCCCCGTGCCTTCCTTGACCCTGGAAGGTGCCACTCCCACTGTCCTTTCCTAATAA
AATGAGAAAATTGCATCGCATTGTCTGAGTAGGTGTCATTCTATTCTGGGGGGTGGGGTGGGGCAGGACA
GCAAGGGGGAGGATTGGGAAGACAATAGCAGGCATGCTGGGGATGCGGTGGGCTCTATGGCTTCTGAGGC
GGAAAGAACCAGCTGGGGCTCGATACCGTCGACCTCTAGCTAGAGCTTGGCGTAATCATGGTCATAGCTG
TTTCCTGTGTGAAATTGTTATCCGCTCACAATTCCACACAACATACGAGCCGGAAGCATAAAGTGTAAAG
CCTAGGGTGCCTAATGAGTGAGCTAACTCACATTAATTGCGTTGCGCTCACTGCCCGCTTTCCAGTCGGG
AAACCTGTCGTGCCAGCTGCATTAATGAATCGGCCAACGCGCGGGGAGAGGCGGTTTGCGTATTGGGCGC
TCTTCCGCTTCCTCGCTCACTGACTCGCTGCGCTCGGTCGTTCGGCTGCGGCGAGCGGTATCAGCTCACT
CAAAGGCGGTAATACGGTTATCCACAGAATCAGGGGATAACGCAGGAAAGAACATGTGAGCAAAAGGCCA
GCAAAAGGCCAGGAACCGTAAAAAGGCCGCGTTGCTGGCGTTTTTCCATAGGCTCCGCCCCCCTGACGAG
CATCACAAAAATCGACGCTCAAGTCAGAGGTGGCGAAACCCGACAGGACTATAAAGATACCAGGCGTTTC
CCCCTGGAAGCTCCCTCGTGCGCTCTCCTGTTCCGACCCTGCCGCTTACCGGATACCTGTCCGCCTTTCT
CCCTTCGGGAAGCGTGGCGCTTTCTCATAGCTCACGCTGTAGGTATCTCAGTTCGGTGTAGGTCGTTCGC
TCCAAGCTGGGCTGTGTGCACGAACCCCCCGTTCAGCCCGACCGCTGCGCCTTATCCGGTAACTATCGTC
TTGAGTCCAACCCGGTAAGACACGACTTATCGCCACTGGCAGCAGCCACTGGTAACAGGATTAGCAGAGC
GAGGTATGTAGGCGGTGCTACAGAGTTCTTGAAGTGGTGGCCTAACTACGGCTACACTAGAAGAACAGTA
TTTGGTATCTGCGCTCTGCTGAAGCCAGTTACCTTCGGAAAAAGAGTTGGTAGCTCTTGATCCGGCAAAC
AAACCACCGCTGGTAGCGGTGGTTTTTTTGTTTGCAAGCAGCAGATTACGCGCAGAAAAAAAGGATCTCA
AGAAGATCCTTTGATCTTTTCTACGGGGTCTGACACTCAGTGGAACGAAAACTCACGTTAAGGGATTTTG
GTCATGAGATTATCAAAAAGGATCTTCACCTAGATCCTTTTAAATTAAAAATGAAGTTTTAAATCAATCT
AAAGTATATATGAGTAAACTTGGTCTGACAGTTACCAATGCTTAATCAGTGAGGCACCTATCTCAGCGAT
CTGTCTATTTCGTTCATCCATAGTTGCCTGACTCCCCGTCGTGTAGATAACTACGATACGGGAGGGCTTA
CCATCTGGCCCCAGTGCTGCAATGATACCGCGAGACCCACGCTCACCGGCTCCAGATTTATCAGCAATAA
ACCAGCCAGCCGGAAGGGCCGAGCGCAGAAGTGGTCCTGCAACTTTATCCGCCTCCATCCAGTCTATTAA
TTGTTGCCGGGAAGCTAGAGTAAGTAGTTCGCCAGTTAATAGTTTGCGCAACGTTGTTGCCATTGCTACA
GGCATCGTGGTGTCACGCTCGTCGTTTGGTATGGCTTCATTCAGCTCCGGTTCCCAACGATCAAGGCGAG
TTACATGATCCCCCATGTTGTGCAAAAAAGCGGTTAGCTCCTTCGGTCCTCCGATCGTTGTCAGAAGTAA
GTTGGCCGCAGTGTTATCACTCATGGTTATGGCAGCACTGCATAATTCTCTTACTGTCATGCCATCCGTA
AGATGCTTTTCTGTGACTGGTGAGTACTCAACCAAGTCATTCTGAGAATAGTGTATGCGGCGACCGAGTT
GCTCTTGCCCGGCGTCAATACGGGATAATACCGCGCCACATAGCAGAACTTTAAAAGTGCTCATCATTGG
AAAACGTTCTTCGGGGCGAAAACTCTCAAGGATCTTACCGCTGTTGAGATCCAGTTCGATGTAACCCACT
CGTGCACCCA
Features (pLannotate 1.2.2; 16 found; start..end, strand, type, name):
    113..217     -  promoter       AmpR promoter: bla
    288..332     -  misc_feature   bom (fragment): basis of mobility region from pBR322
    487..866     +  enhancer       CMV enhancer: human cytomegalovirus immediate early enhancer
    867..1070    +  promoter       CMV promoter: human cytomegalovirus (CMV) immediate early promoter
   1112..1130    +  promoter       T7 promoter: promoter for bacteriophage T7 RNA polymerase
   1201..2802    +  CDS            Cas9(N): N-terminal portion of Streptococcus pyogenes Cas9 (Zetsche et al., 2015)
   2803..5297    +  CDS            Cas9(C) (fragment): C-terminal portion of Streptococcus pyogenes Cas9 (Zetsche et al., 2015)
   6766..6990    +  polyA_signal   bGH poly(A) signal: bovine growth hormone polyadenylation signal
   6994..7015    +  promoter       SV40 promoter (fragment): SV40 enhancer and early promoter
   7020..7036    +  misc_feature   MCS (fragment): pBluescript multiple cloning site
   7085..7101    -  protein_bind   lac operator: The lac repressor binds to the lac operator to inhibit transcription in E. coli. This inhibition can be relieved by adding lactose or isopropyl-β-D-thiogalactopyranoside (IPTG). lac repressor encoded by lacI
   7109..7139    -  promoter       lac promoter: promoter for the E. coli lac operon
   7154..7175    -  protein_bind   CAP binding site: CAP binding activates transcription in the presence of cAMP. E. coli catabolite activator protein
   7188..7280    -  CDS            lacI (fragment): lac repressor; lacI; The lac repressor binds to the lac operator to inhibit transcription in E. coli. This inhibition can be relieved by adding lactose or isopropyl-β-D-thiogalactopyranoside (IPTG).
   7463..8051    -  rep_origin     ori: high-copy-number ColE1/pMB1/pBR322/pUC origin of replication
   8222..112     -  CDS            AmpR (across the origin): β-lactamase; bla; confers resistance to ampicillin, carbenicillin, and related antibiotics
