[The description below was written by a language model from this plasmid's Addgene catalogue record and pLannotate feature annotations shown in this document.]
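Description:
PE-maturase-RT is an 8,970-nt mammalian expression plasmid on a pCMV backbone that encodes a prime editor variant in which the reverse transcriptase component is, according to the stated purpose, the "E.r." maturase RT. It is maintained in E. coli through a high-copy ColE1/pUC-type origin and selected with ampicillin via the β-lactamase gene and its own promoter. Short remnants of lac regulatory elements (lac promoter, operator, CAP site, a lacI fragment), a pBR322 bom fragment, and scraps of an SV40 promoter and a pBluescript polylinker are backbone leftovers with no evident role in the payload.

The expression cassette is driven by the human CMV immediate-early enhancer and promoter, followed by a T7 promoter that could permit in vitro transcription, and it ends at a bovine growth hormone polyadenylation signal. The annotated coding sequence consists of two contiguous segments matching the N- and C-terminal portions of Streptococcus pyogenes Cas9, which together read as one continuous Cas9 open reading frame. The feature table does not indicate whether it carries the nickase mutation usual for prime editors. About 1.5 kb between the end of the Cas9 annotation and the poly(A) signal is unannotated. This gap is where the maturase reverse transcriptase, and any linker or localisation signals, would be expected to lie, but the annotation does not confirm this. Going by the name and purpose, the construct serves to test a compact alternative reverse transcriptase fused to Cas9 for prime editing in transfected mammalian cells, and it would require a separately supplied prime editing guide RNA, since no guide cassette is annotated here.
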