Addgene plasmid #181807: PE-maturase-RT
Purpose: PE-E.r. maturase RT
Depositing lab: Erik Sontheimer. Publication: A split prime editor with untethered reverse transcriptase and circular RNA template. Liu B, Dong X, Cheng H, Zheng C, Chen Z, Rodriguez TC, Liang SQ, Xue W, Sontheimer EJ. Nat Biotechnol. 2022 Apr 4. pii: 10.1038/s41587-022-01255-9. doi: 10.1038/s41587-022-01255-9. PubMed 35379962.
Backbone
  Vector backbone: pCMV
  Vector type: Mammalian Expression
Growth in bacteria
  Bacterial resistance: Ampicillin, 100 μg/mL
  Growth temperature: 37°C
  Growth strain: DH5alpha
  Copy number: Unknown
Gene/Insert
  Gene/Insert name: PE-maturase-RT
Terms and licenses: Academic/Nonprofit Terms; Industry Terms: Not Available to Industry
How to cite: PE-maturase-RT was a gift from Erik Sontheimer (Addgene plasmid # 181807 ; http://n2t.net/addgene:181807 ; RRID:Addgene_181807)
